>Addgene plasmid #57855 | mKO2-Actin-C-18 | depositor partial sequence | sequence record 89007 | insert sequence
ACGTCAGATCCGCTAGCGCTACCGGTCGCCACCATGGTGAGTGTGATTAAACCAGAGATGAAGATGAGGT
ACTACATGGACGGCTCCGTCAATGGGCATGAGTTCACAATTGAAGGTGAAGGCACAGGCAGACCTTACGA
GGGACATCAAGAGATGACACTACGCGTCACAATGGCCGAGGGCGGGCCAATGCCTTTCGCGTTTGACTTA
GTGTCACACGTGTTCTGTTACGGCCACAGAGTATTTACTAAATATCCAGAAGAGATACCAGACTATTTCA
AACAAGCATTTCCTGAAGGCCTGTCATGGGAAAGGTCGTTGGAGTTCGAAGATGGTGGGTCCGCTTCAGT
CAGTGCGCATATAAGCCTTAGAGGAAACACCTTCTACCACAAATCCAAATTTACTGGGGTTAACTTTCCT
GCCGATGGTCCTATCATGCAAAACCAAAGTGTTGATTGGGAGCCATCAACCGAGAAAATTACTGCCAGCG
ACGGAGTTCTGAAGGGTGATGTTACGATGTACCTAAAACTTGAAGGAGGCGGCAATCACAAATGCCAAAT
GAAGACTACTTACAAGGCGGCAAAAGAGATTCTTGAAATGCCAGGAGACCATTACATCGGCCATCGCCTC
GTCAGGAAAACCGAAGGCAACATTACTGAGCAGGTAGAAGATGCAGTAGCTCATAGCTCCGGACTCAGAT
CTGGCAGCGGTGGAGGCAGCGCATCCGGCGGAAGCGGAAGCGATGATGATATCGCCGCGCTCGTCGTCGA
CAACGGCTCCGGCATGTGCAAGGCCGGCTTCGCGGGCGACGATGCCCCCCGGGCCGTCTTCCCCTCCATC
GTGGGGCGCCCCAGGCACCAGGGCGTGATGGTGGGCATGGGTCAGAAGGATTCCTATGTGGGCGACGAGG
CCCAGAGCAAGAGAGGCATCCTCACCCTGAAGTACCCCATCGAGCACGGCATCGTCACCAACTGGGACGA
CATGGAGAAAATCTGGCACCACACCTTCTACAATGAGCTGCGTGTGGCTCCCGAGGAGCACCCCGTGCTG
CTGACCGAGGCCCCCCTGAACCCCAAGGCCAACCGCGAGAAGATGACCCAGATCATGTTTGAGACCTTCA
ACACCCCAGCCATGTACGTTGCTATCCAGGCTGTGCTATCCCTGTACGCCTCTGGCCGTACCACTGGCAT
CGTGATGGACTCCGGTGACGGGGTCACCCACACTGTGCCCATCTACGAGGGGTATGCCCTCCCCCATGCC
ATCCTGCGTCTGGACCTGGCTGGCCGGGACCTGACTGACTACCTCATGAAGATCCTCACCGAGCGCGGCT
ACAGCTTCACCACCACGGCCGAGCGGGAAATCGTGCGTGACATTAAGGAGAAGCTGTGCTACGTCGCCCT
GGACTTCGAGCAAGAGATGGCCACGGCTGCTTCCAGCTCCTCCCTGGAGAAGAGCTACGAGCTGCCTGAC
GGCCAGGTCATCACCATTGGCAATGAGCGGTTCCGCTGCCCTGAGGCACTCTTCCAGCCTTCCTTCCTGG
GCATGGAGTCCTGTGGCATCCACGAAACTACCTTCAACTCCATCATGAAGTGTGACGTGGACATCCGCAA
AGACCTGTACGCCAACACAGTGCTGTCTGGCGGCACCACCATGTACCCTGGCATTGCCGACAGGATGCAG
AAGGAGATCACTGCCCTGGCACCCAGCACAATGAAGATCAAGATCATTGCTCCTCCTGAGCGCAAGTACT
CCGTGTGGATCGGCGGCTCCATCCTGGCCTCGCTGTCCACCTTCCAGCAGATGTGGATCAGCAAGCAGGA
GTATGACGAGTCCGGCCCCTCCATCGTCCACCGCAAATGCTTCTAGGGATCCACCGGATCTAGATAACTG
ATCATAATCAGCCATACCACATTG
