>Addgene plasmid #57855 | mKO2-Actin-C-18 | addgene partial sequence | sequence record 114351 | CMV-F 5'-CGCAAATGGGCGGTAGGCGTG-3'
GAACCGTCAGATCCGCTAGCGCTACCGGTCGCCACCATGGTGAGTGTGATTAAACCAGAGATGAAGATGA
GGTACTACATGGACGGCTCCGTCAATGGGCATGAGTTCACAATTGAAGGTGAAGGCACAGGCAGACCTTA
CGAGGGACATCAAGAGATGACACTACGCGTCACAATGGCCGAGGGCGGGCCAATGCCTTTCGCGTTTGAC
TTAGTGTCACACGTGTTCTGTTACGGCCACAGAGTATTTACTAAATATCCAGAAGAGATACCAGACTATT
TCAAACAAGCATTTCCTGAAGGCCTGTCATGGGAAAGGTCGTTGGAGTTCGAAGATGGTGGGTCCGCTTC
AGTCAGTGCGCATATAAGCCTTAGAGGAAACACCTTCTACCACAAATCCAAATTTACTGGGGTTAACTTT
CCTGCCGATGGTCCTATCATGCAAAACCAAAGTGTTGATTGGGAGCCATCAACCGAGAAAATTACTGCCA
GCGACGGAGTTCTGAAGGGTGATGTTACGATGTACCTAAAACTTGAAGGAGGCGGCAATCACAAATGCCA
AATGAAGACTACTTACAAGGCGGCAAAAGAGATTCTTGAAATGCCAGGAGACCATTACATCGGCCATCGC
CTCGTCAGGAAAACCGAAGGCAACATTACTGAGCAGGTAGAAGATGCAGTAGCTCATAGCTCCGGACTCA
GATCTGGCAGCGGTGGAGGCAGCGCATCCGGCGGAAGCGGAAGCGATGATGATATCGCCGCGCTCGTCGT
CGACAACGGC
