[The description below was written by a language model from this plasmid's Addgene catalogue record.]
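Description:
mKO2-Actin-C-18 is a mammalian expression plasmid built on the mKO2-C1 backbone (about 4.75 kb without the insert), a C1-style fluorescent-protein fusion vector. It is propagated in E. coli as a high-copy plasmid under kanamycin selection. It also carries a neomycin resistance marker, so transfected mammalian cells can be selected with G418, for example to derive stable lines. No feature table accompanies the record, so the specific origin of replication and other backbone elements are not itemised. The listed sequencing primers do indicate that the expression cassette lies between a CMV promoter and an SV40 polyadenylation signal.

The payload is human beta-actin (ACTB) fused to the orange fluorescent protein mKO2 (monomeric Kusabira Orange 2). The fusion is driven by the CMV promoter, which gives strong constitutive expression in mammalian cells. mKO2 is supplied by the backbone and sits at the N terminus of the fusion, with actin cloned downstream at the C-terminal end of the fluorescent protein. The "C-18" in the name probably refers to this arrangement and to a linker length, but the record does not define it, and the cloning method is listed as unknown.

The fusion protein serves as a localization marker for actin, with recorded excitation and emission maxima of 551 nm and 565 nm. It is typically used to visualise actin structures by fluorescence microscopy in transfected cells. Its orange emission also lets it be combined with spectrally distinct fluorescent markers in multicolour imaging.
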