Addgene plasmid #57855: mKO2-Actin-C-18
Purpose: Localization: Actin, Excitation: 551, Emission: 565
Depositing lab: Michael Davidson. Depositing organization: Florida State University, Tallahassee.
Backbone
  Vector backbone: mKO2-C1
  Backbone size w/o insert (bp): 4750
  Vector type: Mammalian Expression
  Selectable markers: Neomycin (select with G418)
Growth in bacteria
  Bacterial resistance: Kanamycin, 50 μg/mL
  Growth temperature: 37°C
  Growth strain: DH5alpha
  Copy number: High Copy
Gene/Insert
  Gene/Insert name: Actin (alt name: NM_001101.3)
  Species: H. sapiens (human)
  Entrez Gene: ACTB (a.k.a. BKRNS, BNS, BRWS1, CSMH, DDS1, PS1TP5BP1, THC8)
  Promoter: CMV
  Tag / fusion protein: mKO2 (N terminal on backbone)
  Cloning method: Unknown
  Sequencing primers: 5′ CMV-F; 3′ SV40pA-R
Terms and licenses: Academic/Nonprofit Terms; Industry Terms: Not Available to Industry
Depositor comments: . Excitation = 551; Emission = 565
How to cite: mKO2-Actin-C-18 was a gift from Michael Davidson (Addgene plasmid # 57855 ; http://n2t.net/addgene:57855 ; RRID:Addgene_57855)
